Addgene plasmid #202744: iRFP713-FRB-Mss4-Kina
Purpose: expresses recruitable fluorescent protein-tagged enzyme
Depositing lab: Gerry Hammond. Publication: A novel homeostatic mechanism tunes PI(4,5)P2-dependent signaling at the plasma membrane. Wills RC, Doyle CP, Zewe JP, Pacheco J, Hansen SD, Hammond GRV. J Cell Sci. 2023 Aug 3:jcs.261494. doi: 10.1242/jcs.261494. PubMed 37534432.
Backbone
  Vector backbone: piRFP-C1
  Vector type: Mammalian Expression
Growth in bacteria
  Bacterial resistance: Kanamycin, 50 μg/mL
  Growth temperature: 37°C
  Growth strain: DH5alpha
  Copy number: High Copy
Gene/Insert
  Gene/Insert name: iRFP713:MTOR(2021-2113):GGSA2:S. cerevisiae Mss4 (377-756)
  Species: S. cerevisiae (budding yeast)
  Entrez Gene: MSS4 (a.k.a. YDR208W)
  Cloning method: Gibson Cloning
Terms and licenses: Academic/Nonprofit Terms; Industry Terms: Not Available to Industry
Depositor comments: Please visit https://www.biorxiv.org/content/10.1101/2022.06.30.498262v3 for bioRxiv preprint.
How to cite: iRFP713-FRB-Mss4-Kina was a gift from Gerry Hammond (Addgene plasmid # 202744 ; http://n2t.net/addgene:202744 ; RRID:Addgene_202744)
