[The description below was written by a language model from this plasmid's Addgene catalogue record and pLannotate feature annotations shown in this document.]
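Description:
iRFP713-FRB-Mss4-Kina is a 6.4 kb mammalian expression plasmid built on the piRFP-C1 backbone, a C1-style vector in which the fluorescent protein sits upstream of the cloning site. It is maintained at high copy in E. coli through a ColE1/pUC-type origin and selected with kanamycin. The NeoR/KanR aminoglycoside phosphotransferase gene is preceded by both a bacterial (bla-type) promoter and the SV40 enhancer/early promoter and is followed by the HSV TK polyadenylation signal, so the same marker can in principle also confer G418 resistance in mammalian cells. An f1 origin is also present. A few short annotated fragments (ble, bGH poly(A), SV40 large T antigen) appear to be backbone remnants or partial matches rather than functional parts.

The payload is a single fusion open reading frame driven by the CMV immediate early enhancer and promoter and terminated by the SV40 poly(A) signal. It encodes the near-infrared fluorescent protein iRFP713, which needs biliverdin as a cofactor. This is followed by the FRB domain (residues 2021-2113 of MTOR), a flexible GGSA-repeat linker, and residues 377-756 of the budding yeast Mss4 protein, apparently the kinase region referred to in the plasmid name. Mss4 is a phosphatidylinositol 4-phosphate 5-kinase that generates PI(4,5)P2. FRB binds FKBP in the presence of rapamycin, so the fusion is a "recruitable" enzyme. When co-expressed with a membrane-anchored FKBP partner (not part of this plasmid), it can be drawn acutely to a chosen membrane, and the far-red tag lets its relocation be imaged. The associated work concerns homeostatic control of PI(4,5)P2-dependent signaling at the plasma membrane, consistent with using the construct to raise PI(4,5)P2 synthesis on demand.
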