Features (pLannotate 1.2.2; 17 found; start..end, strand, type, name):
    102..896     +  CDS            NeoR/KanR: aminoglycoside phosphotransferase from Tn5; aph(3')-II (or nptII); confers resistance to neomycin, kanamycin, and G418 (Geneticin®)
    917..1069    +  CDS            ble (fragment): BLE_KLEPN - Experimental evidence at protein level: Swiss-Prot protein existence level 1. Binding protein with a strong affinity to the bleomycin family of antibiotics. Binds to CL990; an antimitotic-antibiotic compound. From Klebsiella pneumoniae.
   1128..1175    +  polyA_signal   HSV TK poly(A) signal: herpes simplex virus thymidine kinase polyadenylation signal (Cole and Stacy, 1985)
   1266..1282    -  polyA_signal   bGH poly(A) signal (fragment): bovine growth hormone polyadenylation signal
   1504..2092    +  rep_origin     ori: high-copy-number ColE1/pMB1/pBR322/pUC origin of replication
   2267..2570    +  enhancer       CMV enhancer: human cytomegalovirus immediate early enhancer
   2571..2774    +  promoter       CMV promoter: human cytomegalovirus (CMV) immediate early promoter
   2819..3766    +  CDS            iRFP713: iRFP713 is a basic (constitutively fluorescent) near ir fluorescent protein published in 2011, derived from Rhodopseudomonas palustris. It has low acid sensitivity. It requires the cofactor biliverdin for fluorescence.
   3767..3787    +  misc_feature   MCS (fragment): multiple cloning site
   3815..4093    +  CDS            FRB: FKBP-rapamycin binding domain of human FRAP
   4115..4150    +  misc_feature   MCS (fragment): multiple cloning site
   4151..5302    +  CDS            MSS4 (fragment): MSS4_YEAST - Experimental evidence at protein level: Swiss-Prot protein existence level 1. Catalyzes the phosphorylation of phosphatidylinositol 4- phosphate on the fifth hydroxyl of the myo-inositol ring, to form phosphatidylinositol 4,5-bisphosphate. Acts downstream of STT4, but in a pathway that does not involve PKC1. May be involved in the organization of the actin cytoskeleton. From Saccharomyces cerevisiae (strain ATCC 204508 / S288c) (Baker's yeast).
   5318..5402    +  CDS            large T antigen (fragment): large T antigen from SV40 (simian virus 40)
   5425..5546    +  polyA_signal   SV40 poly(A) signal: SV40 polyadenylation signal
   5580..6008    -  rep_origin     f1 ori (sequence partly withheld): f1 bacteriophage origin of replication; arrow indicates direction of (+) strand synthesis
   6035..6139    +  promoter       AmpR promoter: bla
   6141..67      +  promoter       SV40 promoter (across the origin): SV40 enhancer and early promoter
>Addgene plasmid #202744 | iRFP713-FRB-Mss4-Kina | addgene full sequence | sequence record 399474 | Addgene NGS Result
CGCCTCGGCCTCTGAGCTATTCCAGAAGTAGTGAGGAGGCTTTTTTGGAGGCCTAGGCTTTTGCAAAGAT
CGATCAAGAGACAGGATGAGGATCGTTTCGCATGATTGAACAAGATGGATTGCACGCAGGTTCTCCGGCC
GCTTGGGTGGAGAGGCTATTCGGCTATGACTGGGCACAACAGACAATCGGCTGCTCTGATGCCGCCGTGT
TCCGGCTGTCAGCGCAGGGGCGCCCGGTTCTTTTTGTCAAGACCGACCTGTCCGGTGCCCTGAATGAACT
GCAAGACGAGGCAGCGCGGCTATCGTGGCTGGCCACGACGGGCGTTCCTTGCGCAGCTGTGCTCGACGTT
GTCACTGAAGCGGGAAGGGACTGGCTGCTATTGGGCGAAGTGCCGGGGCAGGATCTCCTGTCATCTCACC
TTGCTCCTGCCGAGAAAGTATCCATCATGGCTGATGCAATGCGGCGGCTGCATACGCTTGATCCGGCTAC
CTGCCCATTCGACCACCAAGCGAAACATCGCATCGAGCGAGCACGTACTCGGATGGAAGCCGGTCTTGTC
GATCAGGATGATCTGGACGAAGAGCATCAGGGGCTCGCGCCAGCCGAACTGTTCGCCAGGCTCAAGGCGA
GCATGCCCGACGGCGAGGATCTCGTCGTGACCCATGGCGATGCCTGCTTGCCGAATATCATGGTGGAAAA
TGGCCGCTTTTCTGGATTCATCGACTGTGGCCGGCTGGGTGTGGCGGACCGCTATCAGGACATAGCGTTG
GCTACCCGTGATATTGCTGAAGAGCTTGGCGGCGAATGGGCTGACCGCTTCCTCGTGCTTTACGGTATCG
CCGCTCCCGATTCGCAGCGCATCGCCTTCTATCGCCTTCTTGACGAGTTCTTCTGAGCGGGACTCTGGGG
TTCGAAATGACCGACCAAGCGACGCCCAACCTGCCATCACGAGATTTCGATTCCACCGCCGCCTTCTATG
AAAGGTTGGGCTTCGGAATCGTTTTCCGGGACGCCGGCTGGATGATCCTCCAGCGCGGGGATCTCATGCT
GGAGTTCTTCGCCCACCCTAGGGGGAGGCTAACTGAAACACGGAAGGAGACAATACCGGAAGGAACCCGC
GCTATGACGGCAATAAAAAGACAGAATAAAACGCACGGTGTTGGGTCGTTTGTTCATAAACGCGGGGTTC
GGTCCCAGGGCTGGCACTCTGTCGATACCCCACCGAGACCCCATTGGGGCCAATACGCCCGCGTTTCTTC
CTTTTCCCCACCCCACCCCCCAAGTTCGGGTGAAGGCCCAGGGCTCGCAGCCAACGTCGGGGCGGCAGGC
CCTGCCATAGCCTCAGGTTACTCATATATACTTTAGATTGATTTAAAACTTCATTTTTAATTTAAAAGGA
TCTAGGTGAAGATCCTTTTTGATAATCTCATGACCAAAATCCCTTAACGTGAGTTTTCGTTCCACTGAGC
GTCAGACCCCGTAGAAAAGATCAAAGGATCTTCTTGAGATCCTTTTTTTCTGCGCGTAATCTGCTGCTTG
CAAACAAAAAAACCACCGCTACCAGCGGTGGTTTGTTTGCCGGATCAAGAGCTACCAACTCTTTTTCCGA
AGGTAACTGGCTTCAGCAGAGCGCAGATACCAAATACTGTTCTTCTAGTGTAGCCGTAGTTAGGCCACCA
CTTCAAGAACTCTGTAGCACCGCCTACATACCTCGCTCTGCTAATCCTGTTACCAGTGGCTGCTGCCAGT
GGCGATAAGTCGTGTCTTACCGGGTTGGACTCAAGACGATAGTTACCGGATAAGGCGCAGCGGTCGGGCT
GAACGGGGGGTTCGTGCACACAGCCCAGCTTGGAGCGAACGACCTACACCGAACTGAGATACCTACAGCG
TGAGCTATGAGAAAGCGCCACGCTTCCCGAAGGGAGAAAGGCGGACAGGTATCCGGTAAGCGGCAGGGTC
GGAACAGGAGAGCGCACGAGGGAGCTTCCAGGGGGAAACGCCTGGTATCTTTATAGTCCTGTCGGGTTTC
GCCACCTCTGACTTGAGCGTCGATTTTTGTGATGCTCGTCAGGGGGGCGGAGCCTATGGAAAAACGCCAG
CAACGCGGCCTTTTTACGGTTCCTGGCCTTTTGCTGGCCTTTTGCTCACATGTTCTTTCCTGCGTTATCC
CCTGATTCTGTGGATAACCGTATTACCGCCATGCATTAGTTATTAATAGTAATCAATTACGGGGTCATTA
GTTCATAGCCCATATATGGAGTTCCGCGTTACATAACTTACGGTAAATGGCCCGCCTGGCTGACCGCCCA
ACGACCCCCGCCCATTGACGTCAATAATGACGTATGTTCCCATAGTAACGCCAATAGGGACTTTCCATTG
ACGTCAATGGGTGGAGTATTTACGGTAAACTGCCCACTTGGCAGTACATCAAGTGTATCATATGCCAAGT
ACGCCCCCTATTGACGTCAATGACGGTAAATGGCCCGCCTGGCATTATGCCCAGTACATGACCTTATGGG
ACTTTCCTACTTGGCAGTACATCTACGTATTAGTCATCGCTATTACCATGGTGATGCGGTTTTGGCAGTA
CATCAATGGGCGTGGATAGCGGTTTGACTCACGGGGATTTCCAAGTCTCCACCCCATTGACGTCAATGGG
AGTTTGTTTTGGCACCAAAATCAACGGGACTTTCCAAAATGTCGTAACAACTCCGCCCCATTGACGCAAA
TGGGCGGTAGGCGTGTACGGTGGGAGGTCTATATAAGCAGAGCTGGTTTAGTGAACCGTCAGATCCGCTA
GCGCTACCGGTCGCCACCATGGCGGAAGGATCCGTCGCCAGGCAGCCTGACCTCTTGACCTGCGACGATG
AGCCGATCCATATCCCCGGTGCCATCCAACCGCATGGACTGCTGCTCGCCCTCGCCGCCGACATGACGAT
CGTTGCCGGCAGCGACAACCTTCCCGAACTCACCGGACTGGCGATCGGCGCCCTGATCGGCCGCTCTGCG
GCCGATGTCTTCGACTCGGAGACGCACAACCGTCTGACGATCGCCTTGGCCGAGCCCGGGGCGGCCGTCG
GAGCACCGATCACTGTCGGCTTCACGATGCGAAAGGACGCAGGCTTCATCGGCTCCTGGCATCGCCATGA
TCAGCTCATCTTCCTCGAGCTCGAGCCTCCCCAGCGGGACGTCGCCGAGCCGCAGGCGTTCTTCCGCCGC
ACCAACAGCGCCATCCGCCGCCTGCAGGCCGCCGAAACCTTGGAAAGCGCCTGCGCCGCCGCGGCGCAAG
AGGTGCGGAAGATTACCGGCTTCGATCGGGTGATGATCTATCGCTTCGCCTCCGACTTCAGCGGCGAAGT
GATCGCAGAGGATCGGTGCGCCGAGGTCGAGTCAAAACTAGGCCTGCACTATCCTGCCTCAACCGTGCCG
GCGCAGGCCCGTCGGCTCTATACCATCAACCCGGTACGGATCATTCCCGATATCAATTATCGGCCGGTGC
CGGTCACCCCAGACCTCAATCCGGTCACCGGGCGGCCGATTGATCTTAGCTTCGCCATCCTGCGCAGCGT
CTCGCCCGTCCATCTGGAATTCATGCGCAACATAGGCATGCACGGCACGATGTCGATCTCGATTTTGCGC
GGCGAGCGACTGTGGGGATTGATCGTTTGCCATCACCGAACGCCGTACTACGTCGATCTCGATGGCCGCC
AAGCCTGCGAGCTAGTCGCCCAGGTTCTGGCCTGGCAGATCGGCGTGATGGAAGAGTCCGGACTCAGATC
TCGAGCTGGAGGTGCTGGTGCTATCCTATCTAGAATCCTCTGGCATGAGATGTGGCATGAAGGCCTGGAA
GAGGCATCTCGTTTGTACTTTGGGGAAAGGAACGTGAAAGGCATGTTTGAGGTGCTGGAGCCCTTGCATG
CTATGATGGAACGGGGCCCCCAGACTCTGAAGGAAACATCCTTTAATCAGGCCTATGGTCGAGATTTAAT
GGAGGCCCAAGAGTGGTGCAGGAAGTACATGAAATCAGGGAATGTCAAGGACCTCACCCAAGCCTGGGAC
CTCTATTATCATGTGTTCCGACGAATCTCAAAGGGTGGTAGTGCTGGTGGTAGTGCTCAAGCTTCGAATT
CTGCAGTCGACGGTACCGCGAACAAGGTCTCAGAGGGTCACGTGAATTTCATCATTGCCTACAACATGCT
CACTGGCATAAGAGTTGCCGTCAGTAGATGTTCTGGGATCATGAAGCCACTCACCCCAGCAGATTTTAGG
TTTACCAAAAAACTGGCCTTTGATTATCACGGCAATGAGCTTACTCCGTCATCCCAGTATGCATTTAAGT
TCAAGGATTATTGTCCCGAGGTTTTCCGGGAGCTTAGAGCACTGTTTGGCCTCGATCCTGCCGATTATCT
GGTGTCTCTCACATCTAAATACATCCTCTCAGAACTGAATAGCCCAGGAAAATCTGGGTCATTTTTTTAT
TATAGTCGCGATTACAAGTATATTATTAAGACTATTCACCACTCTGAACACATCCACCTCCGGAAACACA
TCCAAGAATACTATAACCATGTCCGCGATAACCCGAATACTCTTATTTGCCAATTTTATGGCCTGCATCG
CGTCAAGATGCCAATCTCCTTCCAGAACAAAATCAAACATCGAAAAATATATTTCCTGGTGATGAACAAC
CTGTTCCCCCCACATCTTGATATTCACATCACCTATGATCTCAAGGGATCCACATGGGGCAGGTTCACCA
ATCTTGACAAAGAGCGCTTGGCTAAAGATCGCAGCTACCGCCCAGTGATGAAAGACCTTAACTGGCTGGA
GGAGGGTCAAAAGATTAAGTTCGGGCCACTGAAGAAAAAGACATTCCTTACCCAGCTTAAGAAGGATGTA
GAGCTTCTGGCCAAACTGAACACAATGGATTACAGCCTGCTTATTGGCATCCACGATATCAATAAAGCCA
AAGAGGACGACTTGCAATTGGCGGACACTGCTAGCATTGAAGAACAGCCTCAAACGCAGGGCCCTATTAG
GACAGGCACAGGCACAGTTGTACGGCATTTCTTCCGCGAGTTCGAGGGCGGCATAAGAGCTAGCGACCAG
TTTAACAACGACGTCGACCTTATTTATTATGTGGGGATAATCGACTTTCTGACAAACTACAGTGTCATGA
AAAAACTCGAGACTTTTTGGCGCTCACTTCGACACGACACTAAATTGGTCAGCGCTATACCTCCACGGGA
TTATGCTAATCGCTTTTACGAGTTTATCGAGGATTCCGTCTAACGGGATCCACCGGATCTAGATAACTGA
TCATAATCAGCCATACCACATTTGTAGAGGTTTTACTTGCTTTAAAAAACCTCCCACACCTCCCCCTGAA
CCTGAAACATAAAATGAATGCAATTGTTGTTGTTAACTTGTTTATTGCAGCTTATAATGGTTACAAATAA
AGCAATAGCATCACAAATTTCACAAATAAAGCATTTTTTTCACTGCATTCTAGTTGTGGTTTGTCCAAAC
TCATCAATGTATCTTAACGCGTAAATTGTAAGCGTTAATATTTTGTTAAAATTCGCGTTAAATTTTTGTT
AAATCAGCTCATTTTTTAACCAATAGGCCGAAATCGGCAAAATCCCTTATAAATCAAAAGAATAGACCGA
GATAGGGT
[37 nt withheld, positions 5679-5715]
AAAGAACGTGGACTCCAACGTCAAAGG
[49 nt withheld, positions 5743-5791]
T
[91 nt withheld, positions 5793-5883]
G
[124 nt withheld, positions 5885-6008]
CAGGTGGCACTTTTCGGGGAAATGTGCGCGGAACCCCTATTTGTTTATTTTTCTAAATACATTCAAATAT
GTATCCGCTCATGAGACAATAACCCTGATAAATGCTTCAATAATATTGAAAAAGGAAGAGTCCTGAGGCG
GAAAGAACCAGCTGTGGAATGTGTGTCAGTTAGGGTGTGGAAAGTCCCCAGGCTCCCCAGCAGGCAGAAG
TATGCAAAGCATGCATCTCAATTAGTCAGCAACCAGGTGTGGAAAGTCCCCAGGCTCCCCAGCAGGCAGA
AGTATGCAAAGCATGCATCTCAATTAGTCAGCAACCATAGTCCCGCCCCTAACTCCGCCCATCCCGCCCC
TAACTCCGCCCAGTTCCGCCCATTCTCCGCCCCATGGCTGACTAATTTTTTTTATTTATGCAGAGGCCGA
GGC
